>Addgene plasmid #32746 | SAFB1-EGFP | addgene partial sequence | sequence record 68961 | EGFP-C 5'-CATGGTCCTGCTGGAGTTCGTG-3'
CTCTCGGCATGGACGAGCTGTACAAGTACTCAGATCTCGAGCTCAAGCTTCGAATTCGGCACGAGGGCCC
GGTTCTGTGGAAAGTGGGCGGCGGAGCCAGGGTCCCTGGAATGGCGGAGACTCTGTCAGGCCTAGGTGAT
TCTGGAGCGGCGGGCGCGGCGGCTCTGAGCTCCGCCTCGTCAGAGACCGGGACGCGGCGCCTCAGCGACC
TGCGAGTGATCGATCTGCGGGCGGAGCTGAGGAAACGGAATGTGGACTCGAGCGGCAACAAGAGCGTTTT
GATGGAGCGGCTGAAGAAGGCAATTGAAGATGAAGGTGGTAATCCTGACGAAATTGAAATTACCTCCGAG
GGAAACAAGAAAACATCAAAGAGGTCTAGCAAAGGGCGCAAACCAGAAGAAGAGGGTGTGGAAGATAACG
GGCTGGAGGAAAACTCTGGGGATGGACAGGAGGATGTTGAGACCAGTCTGGAGAACTTGCAGGACATCGA
CATCATGGATATCAGTGTGTTGGATGAAGCAGAAATTGATAATGGAAGCGTTGCAGATTGTGTCGAAGAC
GATGATGCTGATAACCTCCAGGAGTCCCTGTCGGATAGTAGAGAGCTAGTCGAGGGGGAAATGAAAGAGC
TTCCGGAGCAGCTTCAGGAACATGCTATAGAGGACAAAGAAACTATAAACAATTTAGATACTTCATCATC
TGACTTCACTATATTACAGGAAATTGAAGAGCCATCCCTGGAGCCAGAAAATGAGAAAATACTCGACATT
TTGGGGGAAACTTGTAAATCTGAGCCAGTAAAAGAAGAAAGTTCCGAGCTGGAGCAGCCATTTGCACAGG
ACACAAGTAGCGTGGGGCCAGACAGAAAGCTTGCGGAGGAAGAGGACCTATTTGACAGCG
