[The description below was written by a language model from this plasmid's Addgene catalogue record.]
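Description:
SAFB1-EGFP is a mammalian expression plasmid built on the Clontech pEGFP-C3 backbone (4727 bp without insert) that carries the human SAFB1 gene, also known as SAFB, HET or SAF-B (scaffold attachment factor B1). The coding sequence sits downstream of, and is fused to, the EGFP open reading frame supplied by the backbone. Despite the order suggested by the plasmid name, the record therefore places the fluorescent tag at the N terminus of SAFB1. Expression of the fusion is driven by the CMV promoter, a strong constitutive promoter in most mammalian cell lines. The listed 3′ sequencing primer, which anneals in an SV40 polyadenylation region, is consistent with the SV40 polyA signal that normally terminates transcripts in this vector series. The insert was introduced by restriction cloning, with an intact EcoRI site at the 5′ junction. The 3′ cloning site is recorded as unknown, and the insert size is not given.

In bacteria the plasmid is maintained at high copy number under kanamycin selection. No feature table accompanies the record, so the origin of replication and any mammalian selection cassette are not explicitly documented, although pEGFP-C vectors generally carry a pUC-type origin and a dual kanamycin/neomycin resistance cassette.

The construct suits transient or stable transfection of mammalian cells to overexpress SAFB1 while following transfected cells and the protein's subcellular localisation by green fluorescence. The associated publication concerns HET/SAF-B overexpression in human breast cancer, where it was linked to growth arrest, multinuclearity and aneuploidy. This points to use in studying the cellular effects of elevated SAFB1 levels.
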