Addgene plasmid #32746: SAFB1-EGFP
Depositing lab: Steffi Oesterreich. Depositing organization: Baylor College of Medicine. Publication: HET/SAF-B overexpression causes growth arrest and multinuclearity and is associated with aneuploidy in human breast cancer. Townson SM, Sullivan T, Zhang Q, Clark GM, Osborne CK, Lee AV, Oesterreich S. Clin Cancer Res. 2000 Sep;6(9):3788-96. PubMed 10999774.
Backbone
  Vector backbone: pEGFP-C3
  Backbone manufacturer: Clontech
  Backbone size w/o insert (bp): 4727
  Vector type: Mammalian Expression
Growth in bacteria
  Bacterial resistance: Kanamycin, 50 μg/mL
  Growth temperature: 37°C
  Growth strain: DH5alpha
  Copy number: High Copy
Gene/Insert
  Gene/Insert name: SAFB1
  Species: H. sapiens (human)
  Entrez Gene: SAFB (a.k.a. HAP, HET, SAB-B1, SAF-B, SAF-B1, SAFB1)
  Promoter: CMV
  Tag / fusion protein: EGFP (N terminal on backbone)
  Cloning method: Restriction Enzyme; 5′ cloning site EcoRI (not destroyed); 3′ cloning site Unknown (unknown if destroyed)
  Sequencing primers: 5′ EGFP-C; 3′ SV40pA-R
Terms and licenses: Academic/Nonprofit Terms; Industry Terms: Not Available to Industry
How to cite: SAFB1-EGFP was a gift from Steffi Oesterreich (Addgene plasmid # 32746 ; http://n2t.net/addgene:32746 ; RRID:Addgene_32746)
